>Addgene plasmid #191161 | EK0441 CMV-TO-BFPmut-stop-EGFP.t2 (FLP-IN) | addgene full sequence | sequence record 375502 | Addgene NGS Result
AACAAGGCAAGGCTTGACCGACAATTGCATGAAGAATCTGCTTAGGGTTAGGCGTTTTGCGCTGCTTCGT
ACGGGCCAGATATACGCGTTGACATTGATTATTGACTAGTTATTAATAGTAATCAATTACGGGGTCATTA
GTTCATAGCCCATATATGGAGTTCCGCGTTACATAACTTACGGTAAATGGCCCGCCTGGCTGACCGCCCA
ACGACCCCCGCCCATTGACGTCAATAATGACGTATGTTCCCATAGTAACGCCAATAGGGACTTTCCATTG
ACGTCAATGGGTGGAGTATTTACGGTAAACTGCCCACTTGGCAGTACATCAAGTGTATCATATGCCAAGT
ACGCCCCCTATTGACGTCAATGACGGTAAATGGCCCGCCTGGCATTATGCCCAGTACATGACCTTATGGG
ACTTTCCTACTTGGCAGTACATCTACGTATTAGTCATCGCTATTACCATGGTGATGCGGTTTTGGCAGTA
CATCAATGGGCGTGGATAGCGGTTTGACTCACGGGGATTTCCAAGTCTCCACCCCATTGACGTCAATGGG
AGTTTGTTTTGGCACCAAAATCAACGGGACTTTCCAAAATGTCGTAACAACTCCGCCCCATTGACGCAAA
TGGGCGGTAGGCGTGTACGGTGGGAGGTCTATATAAGCAGAGCTCTCCCTATCAGTGATAGAGATCTCCC
TATCAGTGATAGAGATCGTCGACGAGCTCGTTTAGTGAACCGTCAGATCGCCTGGAGACGCCATCCACGC
TGTTTTGACCTCCATAGAAGACACCGGGACCGATCCAGCCTCCGGACTCTAGCGTTTAAACTTAAGCTTC
GCCACCATGGTGTCTAAGGGCGAAGAGCTGATTAAGGAGAACATGCACATGAAGCTGTACATGGAGGGCA
CCGTGGACAACCATCACTTCAAGTGCACATCCGAGGGCGAAGGCAAGCCCTACGAGGGCACCCAGACCAT
GAGAATCAAGGTGGTCGAGGGCGGCCCTCTCCCCTTCGCCTTCGACATCCTGGCTACTAGCTTCCTCTAC
GGCAGCAAGACCTTCATCAACCACACCCAGGGCATCCCCGACTTCTTCAAGCAGTCCTTCCCTGAGGGCT
TCACATGGGAGAGAGTCACCACATACGAGGACGGGGGCGTGCTGACCGCTACCCAGGACACCAGCCTCCA
GGACGGCTGCCTCATCTACAACGTCAAGATCAGAGGGGTGAACTTCACATCCAACGGCCCTGTGATGCAG
AAGAAAACACTCGGCTGGGAGGCCTTCACCGAAACGCTGTACCCCGCTGACGGCGGCCTGGAAGGCAGAA
ACGACATGGCCCTGAAGCTCGTGGGCGGGAGCCATCTGATCGCAAACGCCAAGACCACATATAGATCCAA
GAAACCCGCTAAGAACCTCAAGATGCCTGGCGTCTACTATGTGGACTACAGACTGGAAAGAATCAAGGAG
GCCAACAACGAAACCTACGTCGAGCAGCACGCGGTGGCAGTGGCCAGATACTGCGACCTCCCTAGCAAAC
TGGGGCACAAACTTAATTGAAGCTAGCTGGCTGGATACCCATACGATGTTCCAGATTACGCTCTCGAGAC
CGGTACAACCACTACCTGAGCACCCAGTCCGCCCTGAGCAAAGACCCCAACGAGAAGCGCGATCACATGG
TCCTGCTGGAGTTCGTGACCGCCGGGATCCGGGCCCGAACAAAAACTCATCTCAGAAGAGGATCTGAATA
GCGCCGTCGACCATCATCATAATCATCATTGAGTTTAAACCCGCTGATCAGCCTCGACTGTGCCTTCTAG
TTGCCAGCCATCTGTTGTTTGCCCCTCCCCCGTGCCTTCCTTGACCCTGGAAGGTGCCACTCCCACTGTC
CTTTCCTAATAAAATGAGGAAATTGCATCGCATTGTCTGAGTAGGTGTCATTCTATTCTGGGGGGTGGGG
TGGGGCAGGACAGCAAGGGGGAGGATTGGGAAGACAATAGCAGGCATGCTGGGGATGCGGTGGGCTCTAT
GGAGATCTATCGATGTTCTGGGGATGCGGTGGGCTCTATGGCTTCTGAGGCGGAAAGAACCAGCTGGGGC
TCTAGGGGGTATCCCC
[124 nt withheld, positions 2117-2240]
C
[91 nt withheld, positions 2242-2332]
AGGGTGATGGTTCACGTACCTAGAAGTTCCTATTCCGAAGTTCCTATTCTCTAGAAAGTATAGGAACTTC
CTTGGCCAAAAAGCCTGAACTCACCGCGACGTCTGTCGAGAAGTTTCTGATCGAAAAGTTCGACAGCGTC
TCCGACCTGATGCAGCTCTCGGAGGGCGAAGAATCTCGTGCTTTCAGCTTCGATGTAGGAGGGCGTGGAT
ATGTCCTGCGGGTAAATAGCTGCGCCGATGGTTTCTACAAAGATCGTTATGTTTATCGGCACTTTGCATC
GGCCGCGCTCCCGATTCCGGAAGTGCTTGACATTGGGGAATTCAGCGAGAGCCTGACCTATTGCATCTCC
CGCCGTGCACAGGGTGTCACGTTGCAAGACCTGCCTGAAACCGAACTGCCCGCTGTTCTGCAGCCGGTCG
CGGAGGCCATGGATGCGATCGCTGCGGCCGATCTTAGCCAGACGAGCGGGTTCGGCCCATTCGGACCGCA
AGGAATCGGTCAATACACTACATGGCGTGATTTCATATGCGCGATTGCTGATCCCCATGTGTATCACTGG
CAAACTGTGATGGACGACACCGTCAGTGCGTCCGTCGCGCAGGCTCTCGATGAGCTGATGCTTTGGGCCG
AGGACTGCCCCGAAGTCCGGCACCTCGTGCACGCGGATTTCGGCTCCAACAATGTCCTGACGGACAATGG
CCGCATAACAGCGGTCATTGACTGGAGCGAGGCGATGTTCGGGGATTCCCAATACGAGGTCGCCAACATC
TTCTTCTGGAGGCCGTGGTTGGCTTGTATGGAGCAGCAGACGCGCTACTTCGAGCGGAGGCATCCGGAGC
TTGCAGGATCGCCGCGGCTCCGGGCGTATATGCTCCGCATTGGTCTTGACCAACTCTATCAGAGCTTGGT
TGACGGCAATTTCGATGATGCAGCTTGGGCGCAGGGTCGATGCGACGCAATCGTCCGATCCGGAGCCGGG
ACTGTCGGGCGTACACAAATCGCCCGCAGAAGCGCGGCCGTCTGGACCGATGGCTGTGTAGAAGTACTCG
CCGATAGTGGAAACCGACGCCCCAGCACTCGTCCGAGGGCAAAGGAATAGCACGTACTACGAGATTTCGA
TTCCACCGCCGCCTTCTATGAAAGGTTGGGCTTCGGAATCGTTTTCCGGGACGCCGGCTGGATGATCCTC
CAGCGCGGGGATCTCATGCTGGAGTTCTTCGCCCACCCCAACTTGTTTATTGCAGCTTATAATGGTTACA
AATAAAGCAATAGCATCACAAATTTCACAAATAAAGCATTTTTTTCACTGCATTCTAGTTGTGGTTTGTC
CAAACTCATCAATGTATCTTATCATGTCTGTATACCGTCGACCTCTAGCTAGAGCTTGGCGTAATCATGG
TCATAGCTGTTTCCTGTGTGAAATTGTTATCCGCTCACAATTCCACACAACATACGAGCCGGAAGCATAA
AGTGTAAAGCCTGGGGTGCCTAATGAGTGAGCTAACTCACATTAATTGCGTTGCGCTCACTGCCCGCTTT
CCAGTCGGGAAACCTGTCGTGCCAGCTGCATTAATGAATCGGCCAACGCGCGGGGAGAGGCGGTTTGCGT
ATTGGGCGCTCTTCCGCTTCCTCGCTCACTGACTCGCTGCGCTCGGTCGTTCGGCTGCGGCGAGCGGTAT
CAGCTCACTCAAAGGCGGTAATACGGTTATCCACAGAATCAGGGGATAACGCAGGAAAGAACATGTGAGC
AAAAGGCCAGCAAAAGGCCAGGAACCGTAAAAAGGCCGCGTTGCTGGCGTTTTTCCATAGGCTCCGCCCC
CCTGACGAGCATCACAAAAATCGACGCTCAAGTCAGAGGTGGCGAAACCCGACAGGACTATAAAGATACC
AGGCGTTTCCCCCTGGAAGCTCCCTCGTGCGCTCTCCTGTTCCGACCCTGCCGCTTACCGGATACCTGTC
CGCCTTTCTCCCTTCGGGAAGCGTGGCGCTTTCTCATAGCTCACGCTGTAGGTATCTCAGTTCGGTGTAG
GTCGTTCGCTCCAAGCTGGGCTGTGTGCACGAACCCCCCGTTCAGCCCGACCGCTGCGCCTTATCCGGTA
ACTATCGTCTTGAGTCCAACCCGGTAAGACACGACTTATCGCCACTGGCAGCAGCCACTGGTAACAGGAT
TAGCAGAGCGAGGTATGTAGGCGGTGCTACAGAGTTCTTGAAGTGGTGGCCTAACTACGGCTACACTAGA
AGAACAGTATTTGGTATCTGCGCTCTGCTGAAGCCAGTTACCTTCGGAAAAAGAGTTGGTAGCTCTTGAT
CCGGCAAACAAACCACCGCTGGTAGCGGTGGTTTTTTTGTTTGCAAGCAGCAGATTACGCGCAGAAAAAA
AGGATCTCAAGAAGATCCTTTGATCTTTTCTACGGGGTCTGACGCTCAGTGGAACGAAAACTCACGTTAA
GGGATTTTGGTCATGAGATTATCAAAAAGGATCTTCACCTAGATCCTTTTAAATTAAAAATGAAGTTTTA
AATCAATCTAAAGTATATATGAGTAAACTTGGTCTGACAGTTACCAATGCTTAATCAGTGAGGCACCTAT
CTCAGCGATCTGTCTATTTCGTTCATCCATAGTTGCCTGACTCCCCGTCGTGTAGATAACTACGATACGG
GAGGGCTTACCATCTGGCCCCAGTGCTGCAATGATACCGCGAGACCCACGCTCACCGGCTCCAGATTTAT
CAGCAATAAACCAGCCAGCCGGAAGGGCCGAGCGCAGAAGTGGTCCTGCAACTTTATCCGCCTCCATCCA
GTCTATTAATTGTTGCCGGGAAGCTAGAGTAAGTAGTTCGCCAGTTAATAGTTTGCGCAACGTTGTTGCC
ATTGCTACAGGCATCGTGGTGTCACGCTCGTCGTTTGGTATGGCTTCATTCAGCTCCGGTTCCCAACGAT
CAAGGCGAGTTACATGATCCCCCATGTTGTGCAAAAAAGCGGTTAGCTCCTTCGGTCCTCCGATCGTTGT
CAGAAGTAAGTTGGCCGCAGTGTTATCACTCATGGTTATGGCAGCACTGCATAATTCTCTTACTGTCATG
CCATCCGTAAGATGCTTTTCTGTGACTGGTGAGTACTCAACCAAGTCATTCTGAGAATAGTGTATGCGGC
GACCGAGTTGCTCTTGCCCGGCGTCAATACGGGATAATACCGCGCCACATAGCAGAACTTTAAAAGTGCT
CATCATTGGAAAACGTTCTTCGGGGCGAAAACTCTCAAGGATCTTACCGCTGTTGAGATCCAGTTCGATG
TAACCCACTCGTGCACCCAACTGATCTTCAGCATCTTTTACTTTCACCAGCGTTTCTGGGTGAGCAAAAA
CAGGAAGGCAAAATGCCGCAAAAAAGGGAATAAGGGCGACACGGAAATGTTGAATACTCATACTCTTCCT
TTTTCAATATTATTGAAGCATTTATCAGGGTTATTGTCTCATGAGCGGATACATATTTGAATGTATTTAG
AAAAATAAACAAATAGGGGTTCCGCGCACATTTCCCCGAAAAGTGCCACCTGACGTCGACGGATCGGGAG
ATCTCCCGATCCCCTATGGTGCACTCTCAGTACAATCTGCTCTGATGCCGCATAGTTAAGCCAGTATCTG
CTCCCTGCTTGTGTGTTGGAGGTCGCTGAGTAGTGCGCGAGCAAAATTTAAGCTAC
Features (pLannotate 1.2.2; 24 found; start..end, strand, type, name):
     91..470     +  enhancer       CMV enhancer: human cytomegalovirus immediate early enhancer
    471..674     +  promoter       CMV promoter: human cytomegalovirus (CMV) immediate early promoter
    676..695     +  promoter       PLtetO-1 promoter (fragment): modified phage lambda PL promoter with tet operator sites (Lutz and Bujard, 1997)
    697..716     +  promoter       PLtetO-1 promoter (fragment): modified phage lambda PL promoter with tet operator sites (Lutz and Bujard, 1997)
    724..757     +  promoter       TRE3GV promoter (fragment): 3rd-generation Tet-responsive promoter that can be activated by binding of Tet-On® 3G, optimized for retroviral and lentiviral vectors
    847..1557    +  CDS            mTagBFP2: mTagBFP2 is a basic (constitutively fluorescent) blue fluorescent protein published in 2011, derived from Entacmaea quadricolor. It is reported to be a very rapidly-maturing monomer with very low acid sensitivity.
   1576..1602    +  CDS            3xHA (fragment): three tandem HA epitope tags
   1615..1704    +  CDS            EGFP (fragment): the original enhanced GFP (Yang et al., 1996) mammalian codon-optimized
   1808..2032    +  polyA_signal   bGH poly(A) signal: bovine growth hormone polyadenylation signal
   2048..2071    +  polyA_signal   bGH poly(A) signal (fragment): bovine growth hormone polyadenylation signal
   2075..2096    +  promoter       SV40 promoter (fragment): SV40 enhancer and early promoter
   2117..2350    +  rep_origin     f1 ori (fragment) (sequence partly withheld): f1 bacteriophage origin of replication; arrow indicates direction of (+) strand synthesis
   2355..2402    +  protein_bind   FRT: FLP-mediated recombination occurs in the 8-bp core sequence TCTAGAAA (Turan and Bode, 2011). FLP recombinase from the Saccharomyces cerevisiae 2μ plasmid
   2410..3432    +  CDS            HygR: aminoglycoside phosphotransferase from E. coli; aph(4)-Ia; confers resistance to hygromycin
   3442..3567    +  CDS            ble (fragment): BLE_KLEPN - Experimental evidence at protein level: Swiss-Prot protein existence level 1. Binding protein with a strong affinity to the bleomycin family of antibiotics. Binds to CL990; an antimitotic-antibiotic compound. From Klebsiella pneumoniae.
   3562..3683    +  polyA_signal   SV40 poly(A) signal: SV40 polyadenylation signal
   3756..3772    -  protein_bind   lac operator: The lac repressor binds to the lac operator to inhibit transcription in E. coli. This inhibition can be relieved by adding lactose or isopropyl-β-D-thiogalactopyranoside (IPTG). lac repressor encoded by lacI
   3780..3810    -  promoter       lac promoter: promoter for the E. coli lac operon
   3825..3846    -  protein_bind   CAP binding site: CAP binding activates transcription in the presence of cAMP. E. coli catabolite activator protein
   3859..3951    -  CDS            lacI (fragment): lac repressor; lacI; The lac repressor binds to the lac operator to inhibit transcription in E. coli. This inhibition can be relieved by adding lactose or isopropyl-β-D-thiogalactopyranoside (IPTG).
   4134..4722    -  rep_origin     ori: high-copy-number ColE1/pMB1/pBR322/pUC origin of replication
   4893..5753    -  CDS            AmpR: β-lactamase; bla; confers resistance to ampicillin, carbenicillin, and related antibiotics
   5754..5858    -  promoter       AmpR promoter: bla
   5917..5969    -  misc_feature   bom (fragment): basis of mobility region from pBR322
