[The description below was written by a language model from this plasmid's Addgene catalogue record and pLannotate feature annotations shown in this document.]
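Description:
EK0441 CMV-TO-BFPmut-stop-EGFP.t2 (FLP-IN) is a 6,028 nt mammalian expression plasmid built on a FLP-IN-type backbone for site-specific integration into mammalian host cell lines carrying a genomic FRT landing site. In bacteria it is maintained at high copy through a ColE1/pUC-type origin and selected with ampicillin via the AmpR (β-lactamase) cassette. Remnants of an f1 origin, lac promoter/operator region and pBR322 bom are also annotated but appear to be backbone leftovers.

The expression unit is driven by CMV-TO, which comprises the CMV immediate early enhancer and promoter followed by tet operator sites. The annotation software reports these operator sites as short PLtetO-1 and TRE3GV fragments. This arrangement normally allows transcription to be repressed by Tet repressor and induced with tetracycline or doxycycline in repressor-expressing cells. Downstream lies an mTagBFP2-derived blue fluorescent protein coding sequence (called "BFPmut" in the name; the record does not specify the mutation) and a short HA-tag fragment. Per the construct name, a stop codon then precedes a roughly 90 nt fragment of the EGFP coding sequence (EGFP.t2), and a bGH polyadenylation signal ends the unit. Because the EGFP fragment sits after the stop, it is transcribed but not translated, placing it in a 3' UTR context.

An FRT site immediately precedes a hygromycin resistance gene that has no annotated promoter of its own and ends in an SV40 poly(A) signal. In the usual Flp-In scheme, FLP-mediated recombination places this gene behind a genomic promoter, so hygromycin selects for correct integrants. The plasmid's stated purpose is to supply a defined EGFP-derived trigger RNA. The associated work concerns programmable ADAR-editing-based RNA sensors in living cells, and BFP presumably marks trigger expression.
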