Addgene plasmid #191161: EK0441 CMV-TO-BFPmut-stop-EGFP.t2 (FLP-IN)
Purpose: Expression of a trigger sequence from EGFP CDS in 3' UTR context in mammalian cells
Depositing lab: Xiaojing Gao. Depositing organization: Stanford University. Publication: Modular, programmable RNA sensing using ADAR editing in living cells. Kaseniit KE, Katz N, Kolber NS, Call CC, Wengier DL, Cody WB, Sattely ES, Gao XJ. Nat Biotechnol. 2022 Oct 5. pii: 10.1038/s41587-022-01493-x. doi: 10.1038/s41587-022-01493-x. PubMed 36198772.
Backbone
  Vector backbone: FLP-IN
  Vector type: Mammalian Expression
Growth in bacteria
  Bacterial resistance: Ampicillin, 100 μg/mL
  Growth temperature: 37°C
  Growth strain: DH5alpha
  Copy number: High Copy
Gene/Insert
  Gene/Insert name: EGFP.t2
  Species: Synthetic
  Mutation: WT
  Promoter: CMV-TO
  Cloning method: Unknown
Terms and licenses: Academic/Nonprofit Terms; Industry Terms: Not Available to Industry
Depositor comments: Please see https://rnasensing.bio/ for more details. Please visit https://www.biorxiv.org/content/10.1101/2022.01.28.478207v1 for bioRxiv preprint.
How to cite: EK0441 CMV-TO-BFPmut-stop-EGFP.t2 (FLP-IN) was a gift from Xiaojing Gao (Addgene plasmid # 191161 ; http://n2t.net/addgene:191161 ; RRID:Addgene_191161)
